Addgene plasmid #120694: Smp_123550-Cd4-bio-His
Purpose: Expression of recombinant S. mansoni protein
Depositing lab: Gavin Wright. Depositing organization: Wellcome Sanger Institute. Publication: A library of cell-surface and secreted proteins from Schistosoma mansoni identifies early serological markers of infection. Cécile Crosnier, Anna V. Protasio, Gabriel Rinaldi, Shona Wilson, Matthew Berriman, Gavin J. Wright. bioRXiv 10.1101/593616.
Backbone
  Vector backbone: pTT3
  Backbone manufacturer: Yves Durocher, NRC
  Backbone size w/o insert (bp): 6686
  Vector type: Mammalian Expression
Growth in bacteria
  Bacterial resistance: Ampicillin, 100 μg/mL
  Growth temperature: 37°C
  Growth strain: DH5alpha
  Copy number: High Copy
Gene/Insert
  Gene/Insert name: Smp_123550
  Species: Schistosoma mansoni
  Insert size (bp): 715
  Entrez Gene: Smp_123550 (a.k.a. Smp_123550)
  Promoter: CMV
  Tag / fusion protein: ratCd4(d3+4)-bio-6His (C terminal on backbone)
  Cloning method: Restriction Enzyme; 5′ cloning site NotI (not destroyed); 3′ cloning site AscI (not destroyed)
Terms and licenses: Academic/Nonprofit Terms; Industry Terms: Not Available to Industry
How to cite: Smp_123550-Cd4-bio-His was a gift from Gavin Wright (Addgene plasmid # 120694 ; http://n2t.net/addgene:120694 ; RRID:Addgene_120694)
