[The description below was written by a language model from this plasmid's Addgene catalogue record and pLannotate feature annotations shown in this document.]
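Description:
Smp_123550-Cd4-bio-His is a mammalian expression plasmid built on the pTT3 backbone for producing a recombinant Schistosoma mansoni protein as a soluble, secreted, tagged product. It is propagated in E. coli through a high-copy ColE1/pUC-type origin with ampicillin selection (AmpR under its own bla promoter). The backbone also carries the Epstein-Barr virus oriP element, which allows episomal maintenance in mammalian cells that supply EBNA1, a feature that supports high-yield transient expression. No mammalian selection marker is annotated. Short lac regulatory, tet promoter and bla fragments near the end of the sequence appear to be backbone remnants.

Expression is driven by the CMV immediate early enhancer and promoter, followed by adenovirus-derived leader and splice elements and a chimeric intron fragment. The antisense adenoviral terminal protein hit probably just reflects these adenoviral leader sequences rather than a functional coding region. A mouse immunoglobulin heavy chain signal sequence fragment lies immediately upstream of the insert position, consistent with directing the product into the secretory pathway. The roughly 715 bp Smp_123550 insert, which the automated annotation does not label, sits between intact NotI and AscI sites, so the insert can be exchanged within the same vector. It is fused at its C terminus to domains 3 and 4 of rat Cd4, a biotinylation ("bio") tag and a 6xHis tag. Transcription ends at a rabbit β-globin polyadenylation signal. Such tags typically serve for antibody recognition, capture on streptavidin and nickel affinity purification. The construct belongs to a library of S. mansoni cell-surface and secreted proteins used to identify early serological markers of infection.
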