Features (pLannotate 1.2.2; 18 found; start..end, strand, type, name):
      1..380     +  enhancer       CMV enhancer: human cytomegalovirus immediate early enhancer
    382..581     +  promoter       CMV promoter: human cytomegalovirus (CMV) immediate early promoter
    649..687     +  misc_feature   Ad SA (fragment): adenovirus major late transcript splice acceptor (Friedrich and Soriano, 1991)
    720..929     -  CDS            PTP (fragment): TERM_ADE02 - Experimental evidence at protein level: Swiss-Prot protein existence level 1. Protein covalently bound to the viral DNA that acts as a primer for viral genomic replication by DNA strand displacement. Assembles on the viral origin of replication in an initiation complex with viral polymerase, DBP, host NFIA and host POU2F1/OCT1. During initiation, the polymerase covalently couples the first dCTP with Ser- 580 of pTP. The terminal protein stimulates the template activity over 20 fold compared to protein-free templates. Neo-synthesized viral genomes are linked to two preterminal prot
    960..1049    +  intron         chimeric intron (fragment): chimera between introns from adenovirus and immunoglobulin heavy chain genes
   1068..1114    +  CDS            IgH signal sequence (fragment): signal sequence from the mouse immunoglobulin heavy chain variable region
   1902..2468    +  CDS            Cd4 (fragment): CD4_RAT - Experimental evidence at protein level: Swiss-Prot protein existence level 1. Integral membrane glycoprotein that plays an essential role in the immune response and serves multiple functions in responses against both external and internal offenses. In T-cells, functions primarily as a coreceptor for MHC class II molecule:peptide complex. The antigens presented by class II peptides are derived from extracellular proteins while class I peptides are derived from cytosolic proteins. Interacts simultaneously with the T-cell receptor (TCR) and the MHC class II presented by antigen presenti
   2628..2683    +  polyA_signal   β-globin poly(A) signal: rabbit β-globin polyadenylation signal (Gil and Proudfoot, 1987)
   3197..4878    -  rep_origin     oriP (fragment): Epstein-Barr virus oriP replication origin (Yates et al., 2000)
   5005..5109    +  promoter       AmpR promoter: bla
   5110..5970    +  CDS            AmpR: β-lactamase; bla; confers resistance to ampicillin, carbenicillin, and related antibiotics
   6141..6729    +  rep_origin     ori: high-copy-number ColE1/pMB1/pBR322/pUC origin of replication
   6912..7004    +  CDS            lacI (fragment): lac repressor; lacI; The lac repressor binds to the lac operator to inhibit transcription in E. coli. This inhibition can be relieved by adding lactose or isopropyl-β-D-thiogalactopyranoside (IPTG).
   7017..7038    +  protein_bind   CAP binding site: CAP binding activates transcription in the presence of cAMP. E. coli catabolite activator protein
   7053..7083    +  promoter       lac promoter: promoter for the E. coli lac operon
   7091..7107    +  protein_bind   lac operator: The lac repressor binds to the lac operator to inhibit transcription in E. coli. This inhibition can be relieved by adding lactose or isopropyl-β-D-thiogalactopyranoside (IPTG). lac repressor encoded by lacI
   7177..7193    +  promoter       tet promoter (fragment): E. coli promoter for tetracycline efflux protein gene
   7203..7228    -  CDS            bla(M) (fragment): β-lactamase lacking the signal sequence; bla(M); allows cytosolic expression of β-lactamase
>Addgene plasmid #120694 | Smp_123550-Cd4-bio-His | addgene full sequence | sequence record 234782 | Addgene NGS Result
GACATTGATTATTGACTAGTTATTAATAGTAATCAATTACGGGGTCATTAGTTCATAGCCCATATATGGA
GTTCCGCGTTACATAACTTACGGTAAATGGCCCGCCTGGCTGACCGCCCAACGACCCCCGCCCATTGACG
TCAATAATGACGTATGTTCCCATAGTAACGCCAATAGGGACTTTCCATTGACGTCAATGGGTGGAGTATT
TACGGTAAACTGCCCACTTGGCAGTACATCAAGTGTATCATATGCCAAGTCCGCCCCCTATTGACGTCAA
TGACGGTAAATGGCCCGCCTGGCATTATGCCCAGTACATGACCTTACGGGACTTTCCTACTTGGCAGTAC
ATCTACGTATTAGTCATCGCTATTACCATGGTGATGCGGTTTTGGCAGTACACCAATGGGCGTGGATAGC
GGTTTGACTCACGGGGATTTCCAAGTCTCCACCCCATTGACGTCAATGGGAGTTTGTTTTGGCACCAAAA
TCAACGGGACTTTCCAAAATGTCGTAATAACCCCGCCCCGTTGACGCAAATGGGCGGTAGGCGTGTACGG
TGGGAGGTCTATATAAGCAGAGCTCGTTTAGTGAACCGTCAGATCCTCACTCTCTTCCGCATCGCTGTCT
GCGAGGGCCAGCTGTTGGGCTCGCGGTTGAGGACAAACTCTTCGCGGTCTTTCCAGTACTCTTGGATCGG
AAACCCGTCGGCCTCCGAACGGTACTCCGCCACCGAGGGACCTGAGCGAGTCCGCATCGACCGGATCGGA
AAACCTCTCGAGAAAGGCGTCTAACCAGTCACAGTCGCAAGGTAGGCTGAGCACCGTGGCGGGCGGCAGC
GGGTGGCGGTCGGGGTTGTTTCTGGCGGAGGTGCTGCTGATGATGTAATTAAAGTAGGCGGTCTTGAGAC
GGCGGATGGTCGAGGTGAGGTGTGGCAGGCTTGAGATCCAGCTGTTGGGGTGAGTACTCCCTCTCAAAAG
CGGGCATTACTTCTGCGCTAAGATTGTCAGTTTCCAAAAACGAGGAGGATTTGATATTCACCTGGCCCGA
TCTGGCCATACACTTGAGTGACAATGACATCCACTTTGCCTTTCTCTCCACAGGTGTCCACTCCCAGGTC
CAAGTTTGCCACCATGGAGTTTCAGACCCAGGTACTCATGTCCCTGCTGCTCTGCATGTCTGGTGCGGCC
GCCCAGCCTAAGGACGCCCAGCTGAGAAAGCTGCTGCAGTACCACAACGAGCTGCGGCGGAACCTGACCG
CCTGCAAGCTGGAAGGCCAGCCCCCTGCCAAGAACCTGCTGGACCTGAAGTGGGACAATGAGCTGGCCAG
CAAGGCCAAGGACCTGGCCAACGAGTGCTACTTCCACCACAACGACGTGGACCTGCCCGAGAAGTGGCAG
TACATCGGCCAGAATATCGCCGGCTACCAGACCATCGAGCAGGCCTTCGACGCCTGGAAGGACGAGTACA
AGCAGTACAACTACTACAGCAAGAGCTGCAGCGGCGTGTGCGGCCACTACACCCAGCTCGTGTGGCAGAA
CACCACCCACGTGGGCTGCGGCATCACCAACTGTACCGGCAGCTACAGCTTCCCCTACGGCCTGAGCGTC
GTGTGCAACTACGGCCCTGGCGGCAACTACGAGGGCAGATACCCCTACGAGGCCAAGAGCCAGGATGAGT
GCTACGCCACCACCACCAAGCGGCCCACCACCACAAAAAGACCCACAACCACTAAGAGGCCCAGCACAAC
TACCACCAAGAGGCCTGGCACCACCCCCACCCAGAAACCCGGCGTGCCCAAGCAGATCCCCAAGCCCATC
TGGCCCAGCATCATCAGCACCTGGAACGAGTACGCCACCAGCAACATGATCCAGGGCATCGTGACCCAGA
CCTGCATCTGCGTGAAAGGCGCGCCGTCGACCTCCATCACGGCCTATAAGAGTGAGGGGGAGTCAGCGGA
GTTCTCCTTCCCACTCAACCTTGGAGAGGAAAGCCTGCAGGGAGAGTTGAGATGGAAGGCAGAGAAGGCT
CCTTCTTCCCAGTCCTGGATCACCTTCTCCCTAAAGAACCAAAAGGTGTCTGTGCAGAAGTCTACTAGCA
ACCCCAAGTTCCAGCTGTCCGAAACGCTCCCACTCACCCTTCAGATACCCCAGGTCTCCCTTCAGTTTGC
TGGTTCTGGCAACCTGACCCTGACTCTGGACAGAGGGATACTGTATCAGGAAGTGAACCTGGTGGTGATG
AAAGTGACTCAGCCCGACAGCAACACTTTGACCTGTGAGGTGATGGGACCCACCTCACCCAAGATGAGAC
TGATCTTGAAGCAGGAGAATCAGGAGGCCAGGGTCTCCAGGCAGGAGAAAGTGATTCAAGTGCAGGCCCC
TGAAGCAGGGGTGTGGCAATGTCTACTGAGTGAAGGTGAAGAGGTCAAGATGGACTCCAAGATCCAGGTT
TTATCCAAAGGGTTGAATTCCGGCAGCCTGCACCACATCCTGGACGCCCAGAAGATGCTGTGGAACCACA
GGGACAGGAACCTGCCTCCTCTGGCCCCTCTGGGCCCCCACCACCATCACCACCATTGAGTCTAGACACG
TGATTAATTAAGGATCCCCCGACCTCGACCTCTGGCTAATAAAGGAAATTTATTTTCATTGCAATAGTGT
GTTGGAATTTTTTGTGTCTCTCACTCGGAAGGACATATGGGAGGGCAAATCATTTGGTCGAGATCCCTCG
GAGATCTCTAGCTAGAGGATCGATCCCCGCCCCGGACGAACTAAACCTGACTACGACATCTCTGCCCCTT
CTTCGCGGGGCAGTGCATGTAATCCCTTCAGTTGGTTGGTACAACTTGCCAACTGGGCCCTGTTCCACAT
GTGACACGGGGGGGGACCAAACACAAAGGGGTTCTCTGACTGTAGTTGACATCCTTATAAATGGATGTGC
ACATTTGCCAACACTGAGTGGCTTTCATCCTGGAGCAGACTTTGCAGTCTGTGGACTGCAACACAACATT
GCCTTTATGTGTAACTCTTGGCTGAAGCTCTTACACCAATGCTGGGGGACATGTACCTCCCAGGGGCCCA
GGAAGACTACGGGAGGCTACACCAACGTCAATCAGAGGGGCCTGTGTAGCTACCGATAAGCGGACCCTCA
AGAGGGCATTAGCAATAGTGTTTATAAGGCCCCCTTGTTAACCCTAAACGGGTAGCATATGCTTCCCGGG
TAGTAGTATATACTATCCAGACTAACCCTAATTCAATAGCATATGTTACCCAACGGGAAGCATATGCTAT
CGAATTAGGGTTAGTAAAAGGGTCCTAAGGAACAGCGATATCTCCCACCCCATGAGCTGTCACGGTTTTA
TTTACATGGGGTCAGGATTCCACGAGGGTAGTGAACCATTTTAGTCACAAGGGCAGTGGCTGAAGATCAA
GGAGCGGGCAGTGAACTCTCCTGAATCTTCGCCTGCTTCTTCATTCTCCTTCGTTTAGCTAATAGAATAA
CTGCTGAGTTGTGAACAGTAAGGTGTATGTGAGGTGCTCGAAAACAAGGTTTCAGGTGACGCCCCCAGAA
TAAAATTTGGACGGGGGGTTCAGTGGTGGCATTGTGCTATGACACCAATATAACCCTCACAAACCCCTTG
GGCAATAAATACTAGTGTAGGAATGAAACATTCTGAATATCTTTAACAATAGAAATCCATGGGGTGGGGA
CAAGCCGTAAAGACTGGATGTCCATCTCACACGAATTTATGGCTATGGGCAACACATAATCCTAGTGCAA
TATGATACTGGGGTTATTAAGATGTGTCCCAGGCAGGGACCAAGACAGGTGAACCATGTTGTTACACTCT
ATTTGTAACAAGGGGAAAGAGAGTGGACGCCGACAGCAGCGGACTCCACTGGTTGTCTCTAACACCCCCG
AAAATTAAACGGGGCTCCACGCCAATGGGGCCCATAAACAAAGACAAGTGGCCACTCTTTTTTTTGAAAT
TGTGGAGTGGGGGCACGCGTCAGCCCCCACACGCCGCCCTGCGGTTTTGGACTGTAAAATAAGGGTGTAA
TAACTTGGCTGATTGTAACCCCGCTAACCACTGCGGTCAAACCACTTGCCCACAAAACCACTAATGGCAC
CCCGGGGAATACCTGCATAAGTAGGTGGGCGGGCCAAGATAGGGGCGCGATTGCTGCGATCTGGAGGACA
AATTACACACACTTGCGCCTGAGCGCCAAGCACAGGGTTGTTGGTCCTCATATTCACGAGGTCGCTGAGA
GCACGGTGGGCTAATGTTGCCATGGGTAGCATATACTACCCAAATATCTGGATAGCATATGCTATCCTAA
TCTATATCTGGGTAGCATAGGCTATCCTAATCTATATCTGGGTAGCATATGCTATCCTAATCTATATCTG
GGTAGTATATGCTATCCTAATTTATATCTGGGTAGCATAGGCTATCCTAATCTATATCTGGGTAGCATAT
GCTATCCTAATCTATATCTGGGTAGTATATGCTATCCTAATCTGTATCCGGGTAGCATATGCTATCCTAA
TAGAGATTAGGGTAGTATATGCTATCCTAATTTATATCTGGGTAGCATATACTACCCAAATATCTGGATA
GCATATGCTATCCTAATCTATATCTGGGTAGCATATGCTATCCTAATCTATATCTGGGTAGCATAGGCTA
TCCTAATCTATATCTGGGTAGCATATGCTATCCTAATCTATATCTGGGTAGTATATGCTATCCTAATTTA
TATCTGGGTAGCATAGGCTATCCTAATCTATATCTGGGTAGCATATGCTATCCTAATCTATATCTGGGTA
GTATATGCTATCCTAATCTGTATCCGGGTAGCATATGCTATCCTCATGATAAGCTGTCAAACATGAGAAT
TTTCTTGAAGACGAAAGGGCCTCGTGATACGCCTATTTTTATAGGTTAATGTCATGATAATAATGGTTTC
TTAGACGTCAGGTGGCACTTTTCGGGGAAATGTGCGCGGAACCCCTATTTGTTTATTTTTCTAAATACAT
TCAAATATGTATCCGCTCATGAGACAATAACCCTGATAAATGCTTCAATAATATTGAAAAAGGAAGAGTA
TGAGTATTCAACATTTCCGTGTCGCCCTTATTCCCTTTTTTGCGGCATTTTGCCTTCCTGTTTTTGCTCA
CCCAGAAACGCTGGTGAAAGTAAAAGATGCTGAAGATCAGTTGGGTGCACGAGTGGGTTACATCGAACTG
GATCTCAACAGCGGTAAGATCCTTGAGAGTTTTCGCCCCGAAGAACGTTTTCCAATGATGAGCACTTTTA
AAGTTCTGCTATGTGGCGCGGTATTATCCCGTGTTGACGCCGGGCAAGAGCAACTCGGTCGCCGCATACA
CTATTCTCAGAATGACTTGGTTGAGTACTCACCAGTCACAGAAAAGCATCTTACGGATGGCATGACAGTA
AGAGAATTATGCAGTGCTGCCATAACCATGAGTGATAACACTGCGGCCAACTTACTTCTGACAACGATCG
GAGGACCGAAGGAGCTAACCGCTTTTTTGCACAACATGGGGGATCATGTAACTCGCCTTGATCGTTGGGA
ACCGGAGCTGAATGAAGCCATACCAAACGACGAGCGTGACACCACGATGCCTGCAGCAATGGCAACAACG
TTGCGCAAACTATTAACTGGCGAACTACTTACTCTAGCTTCCCGGCAACAATTAATAGACTGGATGGAGG
CGGATAAAGTTGCAGGACCACTTCTGCGCTCGGCCCTTCCGGCTGGCTGGTTTATTGCTGATAAATCTGG
AGCCGGTGAGCGTGGGTCTCGCGGTATCATTGCAGCACTGGGGCCAGATGGTAAGCCCTCCCGTATCGTA
GTTATCTACACGACGGGGAGTCAGGCAACTATGGATGAACGAAATAGACAGATCGCTGAGATAGGTGCCT
CACTGATTAAGCATTGGTAACTGTCAGACCAAGTTTACTCATATATACTTTAGATTGATTTAAAACTTCA
TTTTTAATTTAAAAGGATCTAGGTGAAGATCCTTTTTGATAATCTCATGACCAAAATCCCTTAACGTGAG
TTTTCGTTCCACTGAGCGTCAGACCCCGTAGAAAAGATCAAAGGATCTTCTTGAGATCCTTTTTTTCTGC
GCGTAATCTGCTGCTTGCAAACAAAAAAACCACCGCTACCAGCGGTGGTTTGTTTGCCGGATCAAGAGCT
ACCAACTCTTTTTCCGAAGGTAACTGGCTTCAGCAGAGCGCAGATACCAAATACTGTTCTTCTAGTGTAG
CCGTAGTTAGGCCACCACTTCAAGAACTCTGTAGCACCGCCTACATACCTCGCTCTGCTAATCCTGTTAC
CAGTGGCTGCTGCCAGTGGCGATAAGTCGTGTCTTACCGGGTTGGACTCAAGACGATAGTTACCGGATAA
GGCGCAGCGGTCGGGCTGAACGGGGGGTTCGTGCACACAGCCCAGCTTGGAGCGAACGACCTACACCGAA
CTGAGATACCTACAGCGTGAGCTATGAGAAAGCGCCACGCTTCCCGAAGGGAGAAAGGCGGACAGGTATC
CGGTAAGCGGCAGGGTCGGAACAGGAGAGCGCACGAGGGAGCTTCCAGGGGGAAACGCCTGGTATCTTTA
TAGTCCTGTCGGGTTTCGCCACCTCTGACTTGAGCGTCGATTTTTGTGATGCTCGTCAGGGGGGCGGAGC
CTATGGAAAAACGCCAGCAACGCGGCCTTTTTACGGTTCCTGGCCTTTTGCTGGCCTTTTGCTCACATGT
TCTTTCCTGCGTTATCCCCTGATTCTGTGGATAACCGTATTACCGCCTTTGAGTGAGCTGATACCGCTCG
CCGCAGCCGAACGACCGAGCGCAGCGAGTCAGTGAGCGAGGAAGCGGAAGAGCGCCCAATACGCAAACCG
CCTCTCCCCGCGCGTTGGCCGATTCATTAATGCAGCTGGCACGACAGGTTTCCCGACTGGAAAGCGGGCA
GTGAGCGCAACGCAATTAATGTGAGTTAGCTCACTCATTAGGCACCCCAGGCTTTACACTTTATGCTTCC
GGCTCGTATGTTGTGTGGAATTGTGAGCGGATAACAATTTCACACAGGAAACAGCTATGACCATGATTAC
GCCAAGCTCTAGCTAGAGGTCGACCAATTCTCATGTTTGACAGCTTATCATCGCAGATCCGGGCAACGTT
GTTGCCATTGCTGCAGGCGCAGAACTGGTAGGTATGGAAGATCTATACATTGAATCAATATTGGCAATTA
GCCATATTAGTCATTGGTTATATAGCATAAATCAATATTGGCTATTGGCCATTGCATACGTTGTATCTAT
ATCATAATATGTACATTTATATTGGCTCATGTCCAATATGACCGCCATGTT
